>Addgene plasmid #114243 | pMXLP_dFe | depositor full sequence | sequence record 215641 | Full Sequence
CACTCTGTGACTTGGTCTCAACGAGGAGTGAGACCGGCCTAGCAGGTGTGAGTTTGCAGCTGGCACGACA
GGTTTCCCGACTGGAAAGCGGGCAGTGAGCGCAACGCAATTAATGTGAGTTAGCTCACTCATTAGGCACC
CCAGGCTTTACACTTTATGCTTCCGGCTCGTATGTTGTGTGGAATTGTGAGCGGATAACAATTTCACACA
GGAAACAGCTATGACCATGATTACGCCAAGCTTGCATGCCTGCAGGTCGACTCTAGAGGATCCCCGGGTA
CCGAGCTCGAATTCACTGGCCGTCGTTTTACAACGTCGTGACTGGGAAAACCCTGGCGTTACCCAACTTA
ATCGCCTTGCAGCACATCCCCCTTTCGCCAGCTGGCGTAATAGCGAAGAGGCCCGCACCGATCGCCCTTC
CCAACAGTTGCGCAGCCTGAATGGCGAATGGCGCCTGATGCGGTATTTTCTCCTTACGCATCTGTGCGGT
ATTTCACACCGCATATGGTGCACTCTCAGTACAATCTGCTCTGATGCCGCATAGTTAAGCCAGCCCCGAC
ACCCGCCAACACCCGCTGACGCGCCCTGACGGGCTTGTCTGCTCCCGGCATCCGCTTACAGACAAGCTGT
GACAAGTACCACCTGGAACGCCAAAGGTCTCACGCTCAACTGAGACCAAGTCACGAAGTGTGCGGCCGCC
TTCGTGCGCGGAACCCCTATTTGTTTATTTTTCTAAATACATTCAAATATGTATCCGCTCATGAGACAAT
AACCCTGATAAATGCTTCAATAATATTGAAAAAGGAAGAGTATGAGTATTCAACATTTCCGTGTCGCCCT
TATTCCCTTTTTTGCGGCATTTTGCCTTCCTGTTTTTGCTCACCCAGAAACGCTGGTGAAAGTAAAAGAT
GCTGAAGATCAGTTGGGTGCACGAGTGGGTTACATCGAACTGGATCTCAACAGCGGTAAGATCCTTGAGA
GTTTTCGCCCCGAAGAACGTTTTCCAATGATGAGCACTTTTAAAGTTCTGCTATGTGGCGCGGTATTATC
CCGTATTGACGCCGGGCAAGAGCAACTCGGTCGCCGCATACACTATTCTCAGAATGACTTGGTTGAGTAC
TCACCAGTCACAGAAAAGCATCTTACGGATGGCATGACAGTAAGAGAATTATGCAGTGCTGCCATAACCA
TGAGTGATAACACTGCGGCCAACTTACTTCTGACAACGATCGGAGGACCGAAGGAGCTAACCGCTTTTTT
GCACAACATGGGGGATCATGTAACTCGCCTTGATCGTTGGGAACCGGAGCTGAATGAAGCCATACCAAAC
GACGAGCGTGACACCACGATGCCTGTAGCAATGGCAACAACGTTGCGCAAACTATTAACTGGCGAACTAC
TTACTCTAGCTTCCCGGCAACAATTAATAGACTGGATGGAGGCGGATAAAGTTGCAGGACCACTTCTGCG
CTCGGCCCTTCCGGCTGGCTGGTTTATTGCTGATAAATCTGGAGCCGGTGAGCGTGGTTCTCGCGGTATC
ATTGCAGCACTGGGGCCAGATGGTAAGCCCTCCCGTATCGTAGTTATCTACACGACGGGGAGTCAGGCAA
CTATGGATGAACGAAATAGACAGATCGCTGAGATAGGTGCCTCACTGATTAAGCATTGGTAAGAGCCTGT
TTAATAAGATGATCTTCTTGAGATCGTTTTGGTCTGCGCGTAATCTCTTGCTCTGAAAACGAAAAAACCG
CCTTGCAGGGCGGTTTTTCGAAGGTTCTCTGAGCTACCAACTCTTTGAACCGAGGTAACTGGCTTGGAGG
AGCGCAGTCACCAAAACTTGTCCTTTCAGTTTAGCCTTAACCGGCGCATGACTTCAAGACTAACTCCTCT
AAATCAATTACCAGTGGCTGCTGCCAGTGGTGCTTTTGCATGTCTTTCCGGGTTGGACTCAAGACGATAG
TTACCGGATAAGGCGCAGCGGTCGGACTGAACGGGGGGTTCGTGCATACAGTCCAGCTTGGAGCGAACTG
CCTACCCGGAACTGAGTGTCAGGCGTGGAATGAGACAAACGCGGCCATAACAGCGGAATGACACCGGTAA
ACCGAAAGGCAGGAACAGGAGAGCGCACGAGGGAGCCGCCAGGGGGAAACGCCTGGTATCTTTATAGTCC
TGTCGGGTTTCGCCACCACTGATTTGAGCGTCAGATTTCGTGATGCTTGTCAGGGGGGCGGAGCCTATGG
AAAAACGGCTTTGCCGCGGCCCTCTCACTTCCCTGTTAAGTATCTTCCTGGCATCTTCCAGGAAATCTCC
GCCCCGTTCGTAAGCCATTTCCGCTCGCCGCAGTCGAACGACCGAGCGTAGCGAGTCAGTGAGCGAGGAA
GCGGAATATATCCTGTATCACATATTCTGCTGACGCACCGGTGCAGCCTTTTTTCTCCTGCCACATGAAG
CACTTCACTGACACCCTCATCAGTGCCAACATAGTAAGCCAGTATACACTCCGCTAGCGCGCAAGCGGCC
GCA
Features (pLannotate 1.2.2; 12 found; start..end, strand, type, name):
     55..98      +  CDS            lacI (fragment): lac repressor; lacI; The lac repressor binds to the lac operator to inhibit transcription in E. coli. This inhibition can be relieved by adding lactose or isopropyl-β-D-thiogalactopyranoside (IPTG).
    111..132     +  protein_bind   CAP binding site: CAP binding activates transcription in the presence of cAMP. E. coli catabolite activator protein
    147..177     +  promoter       lac promoter: promoter for the E. coli lac operon
    185..201     +  protein_bind   lac operator: The lac repressor binds to the lac operator to inhibit transcription in E. coli. This inhibition can be relieved by adding lactose or isopropyl-β-D-thiogalactopyranoside (IPTG). lac repressor encoded by lacI
    238..294     -  misc_feature   MCS: pUC18/19 multiple cloning site
    291..448     +  CDS            lacZα (fragment): LacZα fragment of β-galactosidase; lacZ fragment
    454..553     -  misc_feature   bom (fragment): basis of mobility region from pBR322
    707..811     +  promoter       AmpR promoter: bla
    812..1672    +  CDS            AmpR: β-lactamase; bla; confers resistance to ampicillin, carbenicillin, and related antibiotics
   1698..2243    +  rep_origin     p15A ori: Plasmids containing the medium-copy-number p15A origin of replication can be propagated in E. coli cells that contain a second plasmid with the ColE1 origin.
   2331..2386    +  rep_origin     RSF ori (fragment): Plasmids containing the RSF 1030 origin of replication can be propagated in E. coli cells that contain additional plasmids with compatible origins.
   2485..2506    -  misc_feature   bom (fragment): basis of mobility region from pBR322
