>Addgene plasmid #114243 | pMXLP_dFe | addgene full sequence | sequence record 226679 | Addgene NGS Result
CACTCTGTGACTTGGTCTCAACGAGGAGTGAGACCGGCCTAGCAGGTGTGAGTTTGCAGCTGGCACGACA
GGTTTCCCGACTGGAAAGCGGGCAGTGAGCGCAACGCAATTAATGTGAGTTAGCTCACTCATTAGGCACC
CCAGGCTTTACACTTTATGCTTCCGGCTCGTATGTTGTGTGGAATTGTGAGCGGATAACAATTTCACACA
GGAAACAGCTATGACCATGATTACGCCAAGCTTGCATGCCTGCAGGTCGACTCTAGAGGATCCCCGGGTA
CCGAGCTCGAATTCACTGGCCGTCGTTTTACAACGTCGTGACTGGGAAAACCCTGGCGTTACCCAACTTA
ATCGCCTTGCAGCACATCCCCCTTTCGCCAGCTGGCGTAATAGCGAAGAGGCCCGCACCGATCGCCCTTC
CCAACAGTTGCGCAGCCTGAATGGCGAATGGCGCCTGATGCGGTATTTTCTCCTTACGCATCTGTGCGGT
ATTTCACACCGCATATGGTGCACTCTCAGTACAATCTGCTCTGATGCCGCATAGTTAAGCCAGCCCCGAC
ACCCGCCAACACCCGCTGACGCGCCCTGACGGGCTTGTCTGCTCCCGGCATCCGCTTACAGACAAGCTGT
GACAAGTACCACCTGGAACGCCAAAGGTCTCACGCTCAACTGAGACCAAGTCACGAAGTGTGCGGCCGCC
TTCGTGCGCGGAACCCCTATTTGTTTATTTTTCTAAATACATTCAAATATGTATCCGCTCATGAGACAAT
AACCTTGATAAATGCTTCAATAATATTGAAAAAGGAAGAGTATGAGTATTCAACATTTCCGTGTCGCCCT
TATTCCCTTTTTTGCGGCATTTTGCCTTCCTGTTTTTGCTCACCCAGAAACGCTGGTGAAAGTAAAAGAT
GCTGAAGATCAGTTGGGTGCACGAGTGGGTTACATCGAACTGGATCTCAACAGCGGTAAGATCCTTGAGA
GTTTTCGCCCCGAAGAACGTTTTCCAATGATGAGCACTTTTAAAGTTCTGCTATGTGGCGCGGTATTATC
CCGTATTGACGCCGGGCAAGAGCAACTCGGTCGCCGCATACACTATTCTCAGAATGACTTGGTTGAGTAC
TCACCAGTCACAGAAAAGCATCTTACGGATGGCATGACAGTAAGAGAATTATGCAGTGCTGCCATAACCA
TGAGTGATAACACTGCGGCCAACTTACTTCTGACAACGATCGGAGGACCGAAGGAGCTAACCGCTTTTTT
GCACAACATGGGGGATCATGTAACTCGCCTTGATCGTTGGGAACCGGAGCTGAATGAAGCCATACCAAAC
GACGAGCGTGACACCACGATGCCTGTAGCAATGGCAACAACGTTGCGCAAACTATTAACTGGCGAACTAC
TTACTCTAGCTTCCCGGCAACAATTAATAGACTGGATGGAGGCGGATAAAGTTGCAGGACCACTTCTGCG
CTCGGCCCTTCCGGCTGGCTGGTTTATTGCTGATAAATCTGGAGCCGGTGAGCGTGGTTCTCGCGGTATC
ATTGCAGCACTGGGGCCAGATGGTAAGCCCTCCCGTATCGTAGTTATCTACACGACGGGGAGTCAGGCAA
CTATGGATGAACGAAATAGACAGATCGCTGAGATAGGTGCCTCACTGATTAAGCATTGGTAAGAGCCTGT
TTAATAAGATGATCTTCTTGAGATCGTTTTGGTCTGCGCGTAATCTCTTGCTCTGAAAACGAAAAAACCG
CCTTGCAGGGCGGTTTTTCGAAGGTTCTCTGAGCTACCAACTCTTTGAACCGAGGTAACTGGCTTGGAGG
AGCGCAGTCACCAAAACTTGTCCTTTCAGTTTAGCCTTAACCGGCGCATGACTTCAAGACTAACTCCTCT
AAATCAATTACCAGTGGCTGCTGCCAGTGGTGCTTTTGCATGTCTTTCCGGGTTGGACTCAAGACGATAG
TTACCGGATAAGGCGCAGCGGTCGGACTGAACGGGGGGTTCGTGCATACAGTCCAGCTTGGAGCGAACTG
CCTACCCGGAACTGAGTGTCAGGCGTGGAATGAGACAAACGCGGCCATAACAGCGGAATGACACCGGTAA
ACCGAAAGGCAGGAACAGGAGAGCGCACGAGGGAGCCGCCAGGGGGAAACGCCTGGTATCTTTATAGTCC
TGTCGGGTTTCGCCACCACTGATTTGAGCGTCAGATTTCGTGATGCTTGTCAGGGGGGCGGAGCCTATGG
AAAAACGGCTTTGCCGCGGCCCTCTCACTTCCCTGTTAAGTATCTTCCTGGCATCTTCCAGGAAATCTCC
GCCCCGTTCGTAAGCCATTTCCGCTCGCCGCAGTCGAACGACCGAGCGTAGCGAGTCAGTGAGCGAGGAA
GCGGAATATATCCTGTATCACATATTCTGCTGACGCACCGGTGCAGCCTTTTTTCTCCTGCCACATGAAG
CACTTCACTGACACCCTCATCAGTGCCAACATAGTAAGCCAGTATACACTCCGCTAGCGCGCAAGCGGCC
GCA
Features (pLannotate 1.2.2; 12 found; start..end, strand, type, name):
     55..98      +  CDS            lacI (fragment): lac repressor; lacI; The lac repressor binds to the lac operator to inhibit transcription in E. coli. This inhibition can be relieved by adding lactose or isopropyl-β-D-thiogalactopyranoside (IPTG).
    111..132     +  protein_bind   CAP binding site: CAP binding activates transcription in the presence of cAMP. E. coli catabolite activator protein
    147..177     +  promoter       lac promoter: promoter for the E. coli lac operon
    185..201     +  protein_bind   lac operator: The lac repressor binds to the lac operator to inhibit transcription in E. coli. This inhibition can be relieved by adding lactose or isopropyl-β-D-thiogalactopyranoside (IPTG). lac repressor encoded by lacI
    238..294     -  misc_feature   MCS: pUC18/19 multiple cloning site
    291..448     +  CDS            lacZα (fragment): LacZα fragment of β-galactosidase; lacZ fragment
    454..553     -  misc_feature   bom (fragment): basis of mobility region from pBR322
    707..811     +  promoter       AmpR promoter: bla
    812..1672    +  CDS            AmpR: β-lactamase; bla; confers resistance to ampicillin, carbenicillin, and related antibiotics
   1698..2243    +  rep_origin     p15A ori: Plasmids containing the medium-copy-number p15A origin of replication can be propagated in E. coli cells that contain a second plasmid with the ColE1 origin.
   2331..2386    +  rep_origin     RSF ori (fragment): Plasmids containing the RSF 1030 origin of replication can be propagated in E. coli cells that contain additional plasmids with compatible origins.
   2485..2506    -  misc_feature   bom (fragment): basis of mobility region from pBR322
