[The description below was written by a language model from this plasmid's Addgene catalogue record and pLannotate feature annotations shown in this document.]
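Description:
pMXLP_dFe is a small (about 2.5 kb) synthetic-biology cloning vector built on the pMXLP backbone, one of a set of assembly vectors for MetClo, a methylase-assisted hierarchical DNA assembly scheme that relies on a single type IIS restriction enzyme. This member is configured for BsaI-based assembly and carries the adaptor sequence type designated d-e, which defines the overhang positions it occupies in the assembly hierarchy. It is propagated in E. coli from a p15A origin of replication, recorded as low copy, and is selected with ampicillin through a β-lactamase (AmpR) gene driven by its own bla promoter. The p15A origin is compatible with ColE1-type plasmids, although the record does not say that this property is exploited here.

The insert is a LacZα cassette made up of a CAP binding site, the lac promoter and lac operator, a pUC18/19-type multiple cloning site, and a lacZα coding fragment. In vectors of this kind, the LacZα cassette usually serves as a placeholder that is released by the type IIS enzyme and replaced by the assembled fragments, so that correct clones can be picked out by blue/white screening in an α-complementing host. The record does not spell this role out, and the BsaI sites and adaptor sequences themselves are not annotated in the feature table. The remaining annotations are short fragments of lacI, the pBR322 bom region and an RSF origin. These appear to be leftover flanking sequence or partial similarity matches rather than functional elements. The plasmid is intended as a recipient vector for building multi-part DNA constructs by MetClo.
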