Addgene plasmid #114243: pMXLP_dFe
Purpose: POC12383, MetClo assembly vector with p15A replication origin and ampicillin resistance for BsaI-based MetClo, adaptor sequence type d-e
Depositing lab: Christopher A. O'Callaghan. Depositing organization: University of Oxford. Publication: MetClo: methylase-assisted hierarchical DNA assembly using a single type IIS restriction enzyme. Lin D, O'Callaghan CA. Nucleic Acids Res. 2018 Jul 9. pii: 5050631. doi: 10.1093/nar/gky596. PubMed 29986052.
Backbone
  Vector backbone: pMXLP
  Vector type: Synthetic Biology
Growth in bacteria
  Bacterial resistance: Ampicillin, 100 μg/mL
  Growth temperature: 37°C
  Growth strain: DH5alpha
  Copy number: Low Copy
Gene/Insert
  Gene/Insert name: LacZalpha
  Species: Synthetic
  Cloning method: Restriction Enzyme; 5′ cloning site unknown (unknown if destroyed)
Terms and licenses: Academic/Nonprofit Terms; Industry Terms: Not Available to Industry
How to cite: pMXLP_dFe was a gift from Christopher A. O'Callaghan (Addgene plasmid # 114243 ; http://n2t.net/addgene:114243 ; RRID:Addgene_114243)
